>Addgene plasmid #201376 | Control V5-Twist | addgene full sequence | sequence record 399851 | Addgene NGS Result
GTTCATAGCCCATATATGGAGTTCCGCGTTACATAACTTACGGTAAATGGCCCGCCTGGCTGACCGCCCA
ACGACCCACGCCCATTGACGTCAATAATGACGTATGTTCCCATAGTAACGCCAATAGGGACTTTCCATTG
ACGTCAATGGGTGGAGTATTTACGGTAAACTGCCCACTTGGCAGTACATCAAGTGTATCATATGCCAAGT
ACGCCCCCTATTGACGTCAATGACGGTAAATGGCCCGCCTGGCACTATGCCCAGTACATGACCTTATGGG
ACTTTCCTACTTGGCAGTACATCTACGTATTAGTCATCGCTATTACCATGGTGATGCGGTTTTGGCAGTA
CATCAATGGGCGTGGATAGCGGTTTGACTCACGGGGATTTCCAAGTCTCCACCCCATTGACGTCAATGGG
AGTTTGTTTTGGCACCAAAATCAACGGGACTTTCCAAAATGTCGTAACAACTCCGCCCCATTGACGCAAA
TGGGCGGTAGGCGTGTACGGTGGGAGGTCTATATAAGCAGAGCTGGTTTAGTGAACCGTCAGATCCGCTA
GCGCTACCGGTCGCCACCATGGGAAAGCCTATTCCTAATCCTCTTCTAGGTCTAGATTCTACTATGCAGG
ACGTGTCCAGCTCGCCAGTCTCTCCGGCCGACGACAGCCTGAGCAACAGCGAGGAGGAGCCGGACCGGCA
GCAGCCGGCGAGCGGCAAGCGCGGGGCTCGCAAGAGACGCAGCAGTCGGCGCAGCGCGGGCGGCAGCGCG
GGGCCCGGCGGGGCCACGGGCGGGGGCATCGGAGGCGGCGACGAGCCAGGCAGCCCGGCCCAGGGCAAGC
GCGGCAAGAAATCTGCGGGCGGAGGCGGCGGCGGCGGCGCGGGCGGAGGTGGTGGCGGCGGCGGCGGCAG
CAGCAGCGGGGGCGGGAGCCCGCAGTCGTACGAGGAGCTGCAGACCCAGCGGGTCATGGCTAACGTGCGG
GAGCGCCAGCGCACGCAGTCGCTGAACGAGGCGTTCGCCGCCCTGCGCAAGATCATCCCCACGCTGCCCT
CGGACAAGCTGAGCAAGATTCAGACCCTCAAACTGGCGGCCAGGTACATCGACTTCCTGTACCAGGTCCT
GCAGAGCGACGAGCTGGACTCCAAGATGGCAAGCTGCAGCTATGTGGCCCACGAGCGGCTCAGCTACGCC
TTCTCCGTCTGGAGGATGGAGGGGGCCTGGTCCATGTCCGCGTCCCACTAGGTCGACCCGGGTATCCGTA
TGATGTGCCTGACTACGCATGATATCTCGAGCACCACCACCACCACCACTGAGATCCGGCTGCTAACAAA
GCCCGAAAGGAAGCTGAGTTGGCTGCTGCCACCGCTGAGCAATAACTAGCATAACCCCTTGGGGCCTCTA
AACGGGTCTTGAGGGGTTTTTTGCTGAAAGGAGGAACTATATCCGGATGTGGTTTGTCCAAACTCATCAA
TGTATCTTAACGCGTAAATTGTAAGCGTTAATATTTTGTTAAAATTCGCGTTAAATTTTTGTTAAATCAG
CTCATTTTTTAACCAATAGGCCGAAATCGGCAAAATCCCTTATAAATCAAAAGAATAGACCGAGATAGGG
T
[37 nt withheld, positions 1612-1648]
AAAGAACGTGGACTCCAACGTCAAAGG
[49 nt withheld, positions 1676-1724]
T
[91 nt withheld, positions 1726-1816]
GAACGTGGCGAGG
[112 nt withheld, positions 1830-1941]
CAGGTGGCACTTTTCGGGGAAATGTGCGCGGAACCCCTATTTGTTTATTTTTCTAAATACATTCAAATAT
GTATCCGCTCATGAGACAATAACCCTGATAAATGCTTCAATAATATTGAAAAAGGAAGAGTCCTGAGGCG
GAAAGAACCAGCTGTGGAATGTGTGTCAGTTAGGGTGTGGAAAGTCCCCAGGCTCCCCAGCAGGCAGAAG
TATGCAAAGCATGCATCTCAATTAGTCAGCAACCAGGTGTGGAAAGTCCCCAGGCTCCCCAGCAGGCAGA
AGTATGCAAAGCATGCATCTCAATTAGTCAGCAACCATAGTCCCGCCCCTAACTCCGCCCATCCCGCCCC
TAACTCCGCCCAGTTCCGCCCATTCTCCGCCCCATGGCTGACTAATTTTTTTTATTTATGCAGAGGCCGA
GGCCGCCTCGGCCCCTGAGCTATTCCAGAAGTAGTGAGGAGGCTTTTTTGGAGGCCTAGGCTTTTGCAAA
GATCGATCAAGAGACAGGATGAGGATCGTTTCGCATGATTGAACAAGATGGATTGCACGCAGGTTCTCCG
GCCGCTTGGGTGGAGAGGCTATTCGGCTATGACTGGGCACAACAGACAATCGGCTGCTCTGATGCCGCCG
TGTTCCGGCTGTCAGCGCAGGGGCGCCCGGTTCTTTTTGTCAAGACCGACCTGTCCGGTGCCCTGAATGA
ACTGCAAGACGAGGCAGCGCGGCTATCGTGGCTGGCCACGACGGGCGTTCCTTGCGCAGCTGTGCTCGAC
GTTGTCACTGAAGCGGGAAGGGACTGGCTGCTATTGGGCGAAGTGCCGGGGCAGGATCTCCTGTCATCTC
ACCTTGCTCCTGCCGAGAAAGTATCCATCATGGCTGATGCAATGCGGCGGCTGCATACGCTTGATCCGGC
TACCTGCCCATTCGACCACCAAGCGAAACATCGCATCGAGCGAGCACGTACTCGGATGGAAGCCGGTCTT
GTCGATCAGGATGATCTGGACGAAGAGCATCAGGGGCTCGCGCCAGCCGAACTGTTCGCCAGGCTCAAGG
CGAGCATGCCCGACGGCGAGGATCTCGTCGTGACCCATGGCGATGCCTGCTTGCCGAATATCATGGTGGA
AAATGGCCGCTTTTCTGGATTCATCGACTGTGGCCGGCTGGGTGTGGCGGACCGCTATCAGGACATAGCG
TTGGCTACCCGTGATATTGCTGAAGAGCTTGGCGGCGAATGGGCTGACCGCTTCCTCGTGCTTTACGGTA
TCGCCGCTCCCGATTCGCAGCGCATCGCCTTCTATCGCCTTCTTGACGAGTTCTTCTGAGCGGGACTCTG
GGGTTCGAAATGACCGACCAAGCGACGCCCAACCTGCCATCACGAGATTTCGATTCCACCGCCGCCTTCT
ATGAAAGGTTGGGCTTCGGAATCGTTTTCCGGGACGCCGGCTGGATGATCCTCCAGCGCGGGGATCTCAT
GCTGGAGTTCTTCGCCCACCCTAGGGGGAGGCTAACTGAAACACGGAAGGAGACAATACCGGAAGGAACC
CGCGCTATGACGGCAATAAAAAGACAGAATAAAACGCACGGTGTTGGGTCGTTTGTTCATAAACGCGGGG
TTCGGTCCCAGGGCTGGCACTCTGTCGATACCCCACCGAGACCCCATTGGGGCCAATACGCCCGCGTTTC
TTCCTTTTCCCCACCCCACCCCCCAAGTTCGGGTGAAGGCCCAGGGCTCGCAGCCAACGTCGGGGCGGCA
GGCCCTGCCATAGCCTCAGGTTACTCATATATACTTTAGATTGATTTAAAACTTCATTTTTAATTTAAAA
GGATCTAGGTGAAGATCCTTTTTGATAATCTCATGACCAAAATCCCTTAACGTGAGTTTTCGTTCCACTG
AGCGTCAGACCCCGTAGAAAAGATCAAAGGATCTTCTTGAGATCCTTTTTTTCTGCGCGTAATCTGCTGC
TTGCAAACAAAAAAACCACCGCTACCAGCGGTGGTTTGTTTGCCGGATCAAGAGCTACCAACTCTTTTTC
CGAAGGTAACTGGCTTCAGCAGAGCGCAGATACCAAATACTGTTCTTCTAGTGTAGCCGTAGTTAGGCCA
CCACTTCAAGAACTCTGTAGCACCGCCTACATACCTCGCTCTGCTAATCCTGTTACCAGTGGCTGCTGCC
AGTGGCGATAAGTCGTGTCTTACCGGGTTGGACTCAAGACGATAGTTACCGGATAAGGCGCAGCGGTCGG
GCTGAACGGGGGGTTCGTGCACACAGCCCAGCTTGGAGCGAACGACCTACACCGAACTGAGATACCTACA
GCGTGAGCTATGAGAAAGCGCCACGCTTCCCGAAGGGAGAAAGGCGGACAGGTATCCGGTAAGCGGCAGG
GTCGGAACAGGAGAGCGCACGAGGGAGCTTCCAGGGGGAAACGCCTGGTATCTTTATAGTCCTGTCGGGT
TTCGCCACCTCTGACTTGAGCGTCGATTTTTGTGATGCTCGTCAGGGGGGCGGAGCCTATGGAAAAACGC
CAGCAACGCGGCCTTTTTACGGTTCCTGGCCTTTTGCTGGCCTTTTGCTCACATGTTCTTTCCTGCGTTA
TCCCCTGATTCTGTGGATAACCGTATTACCGCCATGCATTAGTTATTAATAGTAATCAATTACGGGGTCA
TTA
Features (pLannotate 1.2.2; 15 found; start..end, strand, type, name):
    331..534     +  promoter       CMV promoter: human cytomegalovirus (CMV) immediate early promoter
    624..1238    +  CDS            Twist1: TWST1_MOUSE - Also known as Twist. Experimental evidence at protein level: Swiss-Prot protein existence level 1. Acts as a transcriptional regulator. Inhibits myogenesis by sequestrating E proteins, inhibiting trans-activation by MEF2, and inhibiting DNA-binding by MYOD1 through physical interaction. This interaction probably involves the basic domains of both proteins. Also represses expression of proinflammatory cytokines such as TNFA and IL1B. Regulates cranial suture patterning and fusion. Activates transcription as a heterodimer with E proteins. Regulates gene expression differentially, d
   1292..1309    +  CDS            9xHis (fragment): 9xHis affinity tag
   1319..1368    +  CDS            SET1 (fragment): solubility-enhancement tag derived from T7 phage gene 10B
   1376..1423    +  terminator     T7 terminator: transcription terminator for bacteriophage T7 RNA polymerase
   1448..1479    +  polyA_signal   SV40 poly(A) signal (fragment): SV40 polyadenylation signal
   1486..1941    -  rep_origin     f1 ori (sequence partly withheld): f1 bacteriophage origin of replication; arrow indicates direction of (+) strand synthesis
   1968..2072    +  promoter       AmpR promoter: bla
   2074..2431    +  promoter       SV40 promoter: SV40 enhancer and early promoter
   2466..3260    +  CDS            NeoR/KanR: aminoglycoside phosphotransferase from Tn5; aph(3')-II (or nptII); confers resistance to neomycin, kanamycin, and G418 (Geneticin®)
   3281..3433    +  CDS            ble (fragment): BLE_KLEPN - Experimental evidence at protein level: Swiss-Prot protein existence level 1. Binding protein with a strong affinity to the bleomycin family of antibiotics. Binds to CL990; an antimitotic-antibiotic compound. From Klebsiella pneumoniae.
   3492..3539    +  polyA_signal   HSV TK poly(A) signal: herpes simplex virus thymidine kinase polyadenylation signal (Cole and Stacy, 1985)
   3630..3646    -  polyA_signal   bGH poly(A) signal (fragment): bovine growth hormone polyadenylation signal
   3868..4456    +  rep_origin     ori: high-copy-number ColE1/pMB1/pBR322/pUC origin of replication
   4571..330     +  enhancer       CMV enhancer (across the origin): human cytomegalovirus immediate early enhancer
