[The description below was written by a language model from this plasmid's Addgene catalogue record and pLannotate feature annotations shown in this document.]
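Description:
Control V5-Twist is a mammalian expression plasmid built on the pEGFP-C3 backbone that expresses mouse Twist1, a basic helix-loop-helix transcriptional regulator, with an N-terminal V5 epitope tag according to the catalogue entry. In the 4,604 nt sequenced record, the Twist1 coding sequence sits downstream of the human cytomegalovirus immediate-early enhancer and promoter, which drive strong constitutive transcription in mammalian cells. No EGFP coding sequence is annotated, which suggests the fluorescent protein of the parent vector was removed, though the record does not say so. The V5 tag is also not called by the annotation, although there is a short unannotated stretch between the promoter and the Twist1 open reading frame where it could lie. Downstream of the insert are several small remnants (a partial His tag, a fragment of a T7-derived solubility tag and a T7 terminator) that appear to have been carried over from a previous bacterial expression context. They are followed by only a fragment of the SV40 polyadenylation signal.

The plasmid is propagated in E. coli at high copy from a ColE1/pUC-type origin and also carries an f1 origin. Selection relies on the Tn5 NeoR/KanR gene, which is placed behind tandem bacterial (bla) and SV40 early promoters and terminated by the HSV TK polyadenylation signal. This single marker therefore gives kanamycin resistance in bacteria and G418 resistance in transfected mammalian cells. The stated purpose is expression of Twist for nucleocytoplasmic transport studies. The name implies that it serves as the control construct in such experiments, with the V5 tag allowing the protein's localisation to be detected with an antibody. The record does not state what it is a control for.
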