Addgene plasmid #201376: Control V5-Twist
Purpose: Expresses Twist for nucleocytoplasmic transport studies
Depositing lab: Pere Roca-Cusachs. Depositing organization: Institut de Bioenginyeria de Catalunya (IBEC). Publication: Mechanical force application to the nucleus regulates nucleocytoplasmic transport. Andreu I, Granero-Moya I, Chahare NR, Clein K, Molina-Jordan M, Beedle AEM, Elosegui-Artola A, Abenza JF, Rossetti L, Trepat X, Raveh B, Roca-Cusachs P. Nat Cell Biol. 2022 Jun;24(6):896-905. doi: 10.1038/s41556-022-00927-7. Epub 2022 Jun 9. PubMed 35681009.
Backbone
  Vector backbone: pEGFP-C3
  Vector type: Mammalian Expression
Growth in bacteria
  Bacterial resistance: Kanamycin, 50 μg/mL
  Growth temperature: 37°C
  Growth strain: DH5alpha
  Copy number: High Copy
Gene/Insert
  Gene/Insert name: Twist
  Species: M. musculus (mouse)
  Entrez Gene: Twist1 (a.k.a. M-Twist, Pde, Ska10, Ska<m10Jus>, Twist, bHLHa38, pdt)
  Tag / fusion protein: V5 (N terminal on insert)
  Cloning method: Ligation Independent Cloning
Terms and licenses: Academic/Nonprofit Terms; Industry Terms: Not Available to Industry
Depositor comments: Internal lab code: IG106/P641
How to cite: Control V5-Twist was a gift from Pere Roca-Cusachs (Addgene plasmid # 201376 ; http://n2t.net/addgene:201376 ; RRID:Addgene_201376)
